>Addgene plasmid #231159 | pEE771 | addgene full sequence | sequence record 458119 | Addgene NGS Result
GGGGAGCTGTTGGCTGGCTGGTGGCAGGATATATTGTGGTGTAAACAAATTGACGCTTAGACAACTTAAT
AACACATTGCGGACGTTTTTAATGTACTGAATTAACGCCGAATTAATTCCTAGGCCACCATGTTGGGCCC
GGCGCGCCAAGCTTGCATGCCTGCAGGTCAACATGGTGGAGCACGACACTCTCGTCTACTCCAAGAATAT
CAAAGATACAGTCTCAGAAGACCAGAGGGCTATTGAGACTTTTCAACAAAGGGTAATATCGGGAAACCTC
CTCGGATTCCATTGCCCAGCTATCTGTCACTTCATCGAAAGGACAGTAGAAAAGGAAGATGGCTTCTACA
AATGCCATCATTGCGATAAAGGAAAGGCTATCGTTCAAGATGCCTCTACCGACAGTGGTCCCAAAGATGG
ACCCCCACCCACGAGGAACATCGTGGAAAAAGAAGACGTTCCAACCACGTCTTCAAAGCAAGTGGATTGA
TGTGATGGTCAACATGGTGGAGCACGACACTCTCGTCTACTCCAAGAATATCAAAGATACAGTCTCAGAA
GACCAGAGGGCTATTGAGACTTTTCAACAAAGGGTAATATCGGGAAACCTCCTCGGATTCCATTGCCCAG
CTATCTGTCACTTCATCGAAAGGACAGTAGAAAAGGAAGATGGCTTCTACAAATGCCATCATTGCGATAA
AGGAAAGGCTATCGTTCAAGATGCCTCTACCGACAGTGGTCCCAAAGATGGACCCCCACCCACGAGGAAC
ATCGTGGAAAAAGAAGACGTTCCAACCACGTCTTCAAAGCAAGTGGATTGATGTGATATCTCCACTGACG
TAAGGGATGACGCACAATCCCACTATCCTTCGCAAGACCCTTCCTCTATATAAGGAAGTTCATTTCATTT
GGAGAGGATAAAACATTGCACCTATGGTGTTGCCCTGGCTGGGGTATGTCAGTGATCGCAGTAGAATGTA
CTAATTGACAAGTTGGAGAATACGGTAGAACGTCCTTATCCAACACAGCCTTTATCCCTCTCCCTGACGA
GGTTTTTGTCAGTGTAATATTTCTTTTTGAACTATCCAGCTTAGTACCGTACGGGAAAGTGACTGGTGTG
CTTATCTTTGAAATGTTACTTTGGGTTTCGGTTCTTTAGGTTAGTAAGAAAGCACTTGTCTTCTCATACA
AAGGAAAACCTGAGACGTATCGCTTACGAAAGTAGCAATGAAAGAAAGGTGGTGGTTTTAATCGCTACCG
CAAAAACGATGGGGTCGTTTTAATTAACTTCTCCTACGCAAGCGTCTAAACGGACGTTGGGGTTTTGCTA
GTTTCTTTAGAGAAAACTAGCTAAGTCTTTAATGTTATCATTAGAGATGGCATAAATATAATACTTGTGT
CTGCTGATAAGATCATTTTAATTTGGACGATTAGACTTGTTGAACTACAGGTTACTGAATCACTTGCGCT
AATCAACATGGGAGATATGTACGATGAATCATTTGACAAGTCGGGCGGTCCTGCTGACTTGATGGACGAT
TCTTGGGTGGAATCAGTTTCGTGGAAAGATCTGTTGAAGAAGTTACACAGCATAAAATTTGCACTACAGT
CTGGTAGAGATGAGATCACTGGGTTACTAGCGGCACTGAATAGACAGTGTCCTTATTCACCATATGAGCA
GTTTCCAGATAAGAAGGTGTATTTCCTTTTAGACTCACGGGCTAACAGTGCTCTTGGTGTGATTCAGAAC
GCTTCAGCGTTCAAGAGACGAGCTGATGAGAAGAATGCAGTGGCGGGTGTTACAAATATTCCTGCGAATC
CAAACACAACGGTTACGACGAACCAAGGGAGTACTACTACTACCAAGGCGAACACTGGCTCGACTTTGGA
AGAAGACTTGTACACTTATTACAAATTCGATGATGCCTCTACAGCTTTCCACAAATCTCTAACTTCGTTA
GAGAACATGGAGTTGAAGAGTTATTACCGAAGGAACTTTGAGAAAGTATTCGGGATTAAGTTTGGTGGAG
CAGCTGCTAGTTCATCTGCACCGCCTCCAGCGAGTGGAGGTCCGATACGTCCTAATCCCTAGGGATTTAA
GGACGTGAACTCTGTTGAGATCTCTGTGAAATTCAGAGGGTGGGTGATACCATATTCACTGATGCCATTA
GCGACATCTAAATAGGGCTAATTGTGACTAATTTGAGGGAATTTCCTTTACCATTGACGTCAGTGTCGTT
GGTAGCATTTGAGTTTCGGAGCATCTTGTTCTGGGGTTTCACACTATCTTTAGAGAAAGTGTTAAGTTAA
TTAAGTTATCTTAATTAAGAGCATAATTATACTGATTTGTCTCTCGTTGATAGAGTCTATCATTCTGTTA
CTAAAAATTTGACAACTCGGTTTGCTGACCTACTGGTTACTGTATCACTTACCCGAGTTAACGAGTCTAG
AAACGGACTCTTGCCAGCAATGCTGTTTTAGAGCTAGAAATAGCAAGTTAAAATAAGGCTAGTCCGTTAT
CAACTTGAAAAAGTGGCACCGAGTCGGTGCTCCCGCTCCCGTAGCTCAGTTGGTTAGAGCGTTGGTCTTA
TGAGCCGAAGGTCGCGGGTTCGAGCCCCGCCGGAAGCAAGTGCCGGGCATGTCCCGAAGACATTAAACTA
CGGTTCTTTAAGTAGATCCGTGTCTGAAGTTTTAGGTTCAATTTAAACCTACGAGATTGACATTCTCGAC
TGATCTTGATTGATCGGTAAGTCTTTTGTAATTTAATTTTCTTTTTGATTTTATTTTAAATTGTTATCTG
TTTCTGTGTATAGACTGTTTGAGATCGGCGTTTGGCCGACTCATTGTCTTACCATAGGGGAACGGACTTT
GTTTGTGTTGTTATTTTATTTGTATTTTATTAAAATTCTCAACGATCTGAAAAAGCCTCGCGGCTAAGAG
ATTGTTGGGGGGTGAGTAAGTACTTTTAAAGTGATGATGGTTACAAAGGCAAAAGGGGTAAAACCCCTCG
CCTACGTAAGCGTTATTACGCCCGTCTGTACTTATATCAGTACACTGACGAGTCCCTAAAGGACGAAACG
GGAGAACGCTAGCCACCACCACCACCACCACGTGTGAATTACAGGTGACCAGCTCGAATTTCCCCGATCG
TTCAAACATTTGGCAATAAAGTTTCTTAAGATTGAATCCTGTTGCCGGTCTTGCGATGATTATCATATAA
TTTCTGTTGAATTACGTTAAGCATGTAATAATTAACATGTAATGCATGACGTTATTTATGAGATGGGTTT
TTATGATTAGAGTCCCGCAATTATACATTTAATACGCGATAGAAAACAAAATATAGCGCGCAAACTAGGA
TAAATTATCGCGCGCGGTGTCATCTATGTTACTAGATCGGGAATTAAACTATCAGTGTTTGACAGGATAT
ATTGGCGGGTAAACCTAAGAGAAAAGAGCGTTTATTAGAATAATCGGATATTTAAAAGGGCGTGAAAAGG
TTTATCCGTTCGTCCATTTGTATGTGCATGCCAACCACAGGGTTCCCCTCGGGATCAAAGTACTTTGATC
CAACCCCTCCGCTGCTATAGTGCAGTCGGCTTCTGACGTTCAGTGCAGCCGTCTTCTGAAAACGACATGT
CGCACAAGTCCTAAGTTACGCGACAGGCTGCCGCCCTGCCCTTTTCCTGGCGTTTTCTTGTCGCGTGTTT
TAGTCGCATAAAGTAGAATACTTGCGACTAGAACCGGAGACATTACGCCATGAACAAGAGCGCCGCCGCT
GGCCTGCTGGGCTATGCCCGCGTCAGCACCGACGACCAGGACTTGACCAACCAACGGGCCGAACTGCACG
CGGCCGGCTGCACCAAGCTGTTTTCCGAGAAGATCACCGGCACCAGGCGCGACCGCCCGGAGCTGGCCAG
GATGCTTGACCACCTACGCCCTGGCGACGTTGTGACAGTGACCAGGCTAGACCGCCTGGCCCGCAGCACC
CGCGACCTACTGGACATTGCCGAGCGCATCCAGGAGGCCGGCGCGGGCCTGCGTAGCCTGGCAGAGCCGT
GGGCCGACACCACCACGCCGGCCGGCCGCATGGTGTTGACCGTGTTCGCCGGCATTGCCGAGTTCGAGCG
TTCCCTAATCATCGACCGCACCCGGAGCGGGCGCGAGGCCGCCAAGGCCCGAGGCGTGAAGTTTGGCCCC
CGCCCTACCCTCACCCCGGCACAGATCGCGCACGCCCGCGAGCTGATCGACCAGGAAGGCCGCACCGTGA
AAGAGGCGGCTGCACTGCTTGGCGTGCATCGCTCGACCCTGTACCGCGCACTTGAGCGCAGCGAGGAAGT
GACGCCCACCGAGGCCAGGCGGCGCGGTGCCTTCCGTGAGGACGCATTGACCGAGGCCGACGCCCTGGCG
GCCGCCGAGAATGAACGCCAAGAGGAACAAGCATGAAACCGCACCAGGACGGCCAGGACGAACCGTTTTT
CATTACCGAAGAGATCGAGGCGGAGATGATCGCGGCCGGGTACGTGTTCGAGCCGCCCGCGCACGTCTCA
ACCGTGCGGCTGCATGAAATCCTGGCCGGTTTGTCTGATGCCAAGCTGGCGGCCTGGCCGGCCAGCTTGG
CCGCTGAAGAAACCGAGCGCCGCCGTCTAAAAAGGTGATGTGTATTTGAGTAAAACAGCTTGCGTCATGC
GGTCGCTGCGTATATGATGCGATGAGTAAATAAACAAATACGCAAGGGGAACGCATGAAGGTTATCGCTG
TACTTAACCAGAAAGGCGGGTCAGGCAAGACGACCATCGCAACCCATCTAGCCCGCGCCCTGCAACTCGC
CGGGGCCGATGTTCTGTTAGTCGATTCCGATCCCCAGGGCAGTGCCCGCGATTGGGCGGCCGTGCGGGAA
GATCAACCGCTAACCGTTGTCGGCATCGACCGCCCGACGATTGACCGCGACGTGAAGGCCATCGGCCGGC
GCGACTTCGTAGTGATCGACGGAGCGCCCCAGGCGGCGGACTTGGCTGTGTCCGCGATCAAGGCAGCCGA
CTTCGTGCTGATTCCGGTGCAGCCAAGCCCTTACGACATATGGGCCACCGCCGACCTGGTGGAGCTGGTT
AAGCAGCGCATTGAGGTCACGGATGGAAGGCTACAAGCGGCCTTTGTCGTGTCGCGGGCGATCAAAGGCA
CGCGCATCGGCGGTGAGGTTGCCGAGGCGCTGGCCGGGTACGAGCTGCCCATTCTTGAGTCCCGTATCAC
GCAGCGCGTGAGCTACCCAGGCACTGCCGCCGCCGGCACAACCGTTCTTGAATCAGAACCCGAGGGCGAC
GCTGCCCGCGAGGTCCAGGCGCTGGCCGCTGAAATTAAATCAAAACTCATTTGAGTTAATGAGGTAAAGA
GAAAATGAGCAAAAGCACAAACACGCTAAGTGCCGGCCGTCCGAGCGCACGCAGCAGCAAGGCTGCAACG
TTGGCCAGCCTGGCAGACACGCCAGCCATGAAGCGGGTCAACTTTCAGTTGCCGGCGGAGGATCACACCA
AGCTGAAGATGTACGCGGTACGCCAAGGCAAGACCATTACCGAGCTGCTATCTGAATACATCGCGCAGCT
ACCAGAGTAAATGAGCAAATGAATAAATGAGTAGATGAATTTTAGCGGCTAAAGGAGGCGGCATGGAAAA
TCAAGAACAACCAGGCACCGACGCCGTGGAATGCCCCATGTGTGGAGGAACGGGCGGTTGGCCAGGCGTA
AGCGGCTGGGTTGCCTGCCGGCCCTGCAATGGCACTGGAACCCCCAAGCCCGAGGAATCGGCGTGAGCGG
TCGCAAACCATCCGGCCCGGTACAAATCGGCGCGGCGCTGGGTGATGACCTGGTGGAGAAGTTGAAGGCC
GCGCAGGCCGCCCAGCGGCAACGCATCGAGGCAGAAGCACGCCCCGGTGAATCGTGGCAAGCGGCCGCTG
ATCGAATCCGCAAAGAATCCCGGCAACCGCCGGCAGCCGGTGCGCCGTCGATTAGGAAGCCGCCCAAGGG
CGACGAGCAACCAGATTTTTTCGTTCCGATGCTCTATGACGTGGGCACCCGCGATAGTCGCAGCATCATG
GACGTGGCCGTTTTCCGTCTGTCGAAGCGTGACCGACGAGCTGGCGAGGTGATCCGCTACGAGCTTCCAG
ACGGGCACGTAGAGGTTTCCGCAGGGCCGGCCGGCATGGCCAGTGTGTGGGATTACGACCTGGTACTGAT
GGCGGTTTCCCATCTAACCGAATCCATGAACCGATACCGGGAAGGGAAGGGAGACAAGCCCGGCCGCGTG
TTCCGTCCACACGTTGCGGACGTACTCAAGTTCTGCCGGCGAGCCGATGGCGGAAAGCAGAAAGACGACC
TGGTAGAAACCTGCATTCGGTTAAACACCACGCACGTTGCCATGCAGCGTACGAAGAAGGCCAAGAACGG
CCGCCTGGTGACGGTATCCGAGGGTGAAGCCTTGATTAGCCGCTACAAGATCGTAAAGAGCGAAACCGGG
CGGCCGGAGTACATCGAGATCGAGCTAGCTGATTGGATGTACCGCGAGATCACAGAAGGCAAGAACCCGG
ACGTGCTGACGGTTCACCCCGATTACTTTTTGATCGATCCCGGCATCGGCCGTTTTCTCTACCGCCTGGC
ACGCCGCGCCGCAGGCAAGGCAGAAGCCAGATGGTTGTTCAAGACGATCTACGAACGCAGTGGCAGCGCC
GGAGAGTTCAAGAAGTTCTGTTTCACCGTGCGCAAGCTGATCGGGTCAAATGACCTGCCGGAGTACGATT
TGAAGGAGGAGGCGGGGCAGGCTGGCCCGATCCTAGTCATGCGCTACCGCAACCTGATCGAGGGCGAAGC
ATCCGCCGGTTCCTAATGTACGGAGCAGATGCTAGGGCAAATTGCCCTAGCAGGGGAAAAAGGTCGAAAA
GGTCTCTTTCCTGTGGATAGCACGTACATTGGGAACCCAAAGCCGTACATTGGGAACCGGAACCCGTACA
TTGGGAACCCAAAGCCGTACATTGGGAACCGGTCACACATGTAAGTGACTGATATAAAAGAGAAAAAAGG
CGATTTTTCCGCCTAAAACTCTTTAAAACTTATTAAAACTCTTAAAACCCGCCTGGCCTGTGCATAACTG
TCTGGCCAGCGCACAGCCGAAGAGCTGCAAAAAGCGCCTACCCTTCGGTCGCTGCGCTCCCTACGCCCCG
CCGCTTCGCGTCGGCCTATCGCGGCCGCTGGCCGCTCAAAAATGGCTGGCCTACGGCCAGGCAATCTACC
AGGGCGCGGACAAGCCGCGCCGTCGCCACTCGACCGCCGGCGCCCACATCAAGGCACCCTGCCTCGCGCG
TTTCGGTGATGACGGTGAAAACCTCTGACACATGCAGCTCCCGGAGACGGTCACAGCTTGTCTGTAAGCG
GATGCCGGGAGCAGACAAGCCCGTCAGGGCGCGTCAGCGGGTGTTGGCGGGTGTCGGGGCGCAGCCATGA
CCCAGTCACGTAGCGATAGCGGAGTGTATACTGGCTTAACTATGCGGCATCAGAGCAGATTGTACTGAGA
GTGCACCATATGCGGTGTGAAATACCGCACAGATGCGTAAGGAGAAAATACCGCATCAGGCGCTCTTCCG
CTTCCTCGCTCACTGACTCGCTGCGCTCGGTCGTTCGGCTGCGGCGAGCGGTATCAGCTCACTCAAAGGC
GGTAATACGGTTATCCACAGAATCAGGGGATAACGCAGGAAAGAACATGTGAGCAAAAGGCCAGCAAAAG
GCCAGGAACCGTAAAAAGGCCGCGTTGCTGGCGTTTTTCCATAGGCTCCGCCCCCCTGACGAGCATCACA
AAAATCGACGCTCAAGTCAGAGGTGGCGAAACCCGACAGGACTATAAAGATACCAGGCGTTTCCCCCTGG
AAGCTCCCTCGTGCGCTCTCCTGTTCCGACCCTGCCGCTTACCGGATACCTGTCCGCCTTTCTCCCTTCG
GGAAGCGTGGCGCTTTCTCATAGCTCACGCTGTAGGTATCTCAGTTCGGTGTAGGTCGTTCGCTCCAAGC
TGGGCTGTGTGCACGAACCCCCCGTTCAGCCCGACCGCTGCGCCTTATCCGGTAACTATCGTCTTGAGTC
CAACCCGGTAAGACACGACTTATCGCCACTGGCAGCAGCCACTGGTAACAGGATTAGCAGAGCGAGGTAT
GTAGGCGGTGCTACAGAGTTCTTGAAGTGGTGGCCTAACTACGGCTACACTAGAAGGACAGTATTTGGTA
TCTGCGCTCTGCTGAAGCCAGTTACCTTCGGAAAAAGAGTTGGTAGCTCTTGATCCGGCAAACAAACCAC
CGCTGGTAGCGGTGGTTTTTTTGTTTGCAAGCAGCAGATTACGCGCAGAAAAAAAGGATCTCAAGAAGAT
CCTTTGATCTTTTCTACGGGGTCTGACGCTCAGTGGAACGAAAACTCACGTTAAGGGCTGATGAATCCCC
TAATGATTTTTATCAAAATCATTAAGTTAAGGTAGATACACATCTTGTCATATGATCAAATGGTTTCGCC
AAAAATCAATAATCAGACAACAAAATGTGCGAACTCGATATTTTACACGACTCTCTTTACCAATTCTGCC
CCGAATTACACTTAAAACGACTCAACAGCTTAACGTTGGCTTGCCACGCCTTACTTGACTGTAAAACTCT
CACTCTTACCGAACTTGGCCGTAACCTGCCAACCAAAGCGAGAACAAAACATAACATCAAACGAATCGAC
CGATTGTTAGGTAATCGTCACCTCCACAAAGAGCGACTCGCTGTATACCGTTGGCATGCTAGCTTTATCT
GTTCGGGCAATACGATGCCCATTGTACTTGTTGACTGGTCTGATATCCGTGAGCAAAAACGGCTTATGGT
ATTGCGAGCTTCAGTCGCACTACACGGTCGTTCTGTTACTCTTTATGAGAAAGCGTTCCCGCTTTCAGAG
CAATGTTCAAAGAAAGCTCATGACCAATTTCTAGCCGACCTTGCGAGCATTCTACCGAGTAACACCACAC
CGCTCATTGTCAGTGATGCTGGCTTTAAAGTGCCATGGATTCTAGCAACTAACTTACCTGTTGAAATTCG
AACACCCAAACAACTTGTTAATATCTATTCGAAGCGAATGCAGATTGAAGAAACCTTCCGAGACTTGAAA
AGTCCTGCCTACGGACTAGGCCTACGCCATAGCCGAACGAGCAGCTCAGAGCGTTTTGATATCATGCTGC
TAATCGCCCTGATGCTTCAACTAACATGTTGGCTTGCGGGCGTTCATGCTCAGAAACAAGGTTGGGACAA
GCACTTCCAGGCTAACACAGTCAGAAATCGAAACGTACTCTCAACAGTTCGCTTAGGCATGGAAGTTTTG
CGGCATTCTGGCTACACAATAACAAGGGAAGACTCACTCGTGGCTGCAACCCTGCTTACTCAAAATCTAT
TCACACATGGTTACGTTTTGGGGAAATTATGAGGGGATCTCTCAGCGTTAAGGGATTTTGGTCATGCATT
CTAGGTACTAAAACAATTCATCCAGTAAAATATAATATTTTATTTTCTCCCAATCAGGCTTGATCCCCAG
TAAGTCAAAAAATAGCTCGACATACTGTTCTTCCCCGATATCCTCCCTGATCGACCGGACGCAGAAGGCA
ATGTCATACCACTTGTCCGCCCTGCCGCTTCTCCCAAGATCAATAAAGCCACTTACTTTGCCATCTTTCA
CAAAGATGTTGCTGTCTCCCAGGTCGCCGTGGGAAAAGACAAGTTCCTCTTCGGGCTTTTCCGTCTTTAA
AAAATCATACAGCTCGCGCGGATCTTTAAATGGAGTGTCTTCTTCCCAGTTTTCGCAATCCACATCGGCC
AGATCGTTATTCAGTAAGTAATCCAATTCGGCTAAGCGGCTGTCTAAGCTATTCGTATAGGGACAATCCG
ATATGTCGATGGAGTGAAAGAGCCTGATGCACTCCGCATACAGCTCGATAATCTTTTCAGGGCTTTGTTC
ATCTTCATACTCTTCCGAGCAAAGGACGCCATCGGCCTCACTCATGAGCAGATTGCTCCAGCCATCATGC
CGTTCAAAGTGCAGGACCTTTGGAACAGGCAGCTTTCCTTCCAGCCATAGCATCATGTCCTTTTCCCGTT
CCACATCATAGGTGGTCCCTTTATACCGGCTGTCCGTCATTTTTAAATATAGGTTTTCATTTTCTCCCAC
CAGCTTATATACCTTAGCAGGAGACATTCCTTCCGTATCTTTTACGCAGCGGTATTTTTCGATCAGTTTT
TTCAATTCCGGTGATATTCTCATTTTAGCCATTTATTATTTCCTTCCTCTTTTCTACAGTATTTAAAGAT
ACCCCAAGAAGCTAATTATAACAAGACGAACTCCAATTCACTGTTCCTTGCATTCTAAAACCTTAAATAC
CAGAAAACAGCTTTTTCAAAGTTGTTTTCAAAGTTGGCGTATAACATAGTATCGACGGAGCCGATTTTGA
AACCGCGGTGATCACAGGCAGCAACGCTCTGTCATCGTTACAATCAACATGCTACCCTCCGCGAGATCAT
CCGTGTTTCAAACCCGGCAGCTTAGTTGCCGTTCTTCCGAATAGCATCGGTAACATGAGCAAAGTCTGCC
GCCTTACAACGGCTCTCCCGCTGACGCCGTCCCGGACTGATGGGCTGCCTGTATCGAGTGGTGATTTTGT
GCCGAGCTGCCGGTC
Features (pLannotate 1.2.2; 20 found; start..end, strand, type, name):
     22..46      +  misc_feature   LB T-DNA repeat: left border repeat from nopaline C58 T-DNA
    149..169     -  misc_feature   MCS (fragment): pUC18/19 multiple cloning site
    244..918     +  promoter       CaMV 35S promoter (enhanced): cauliflower mosaic virus 35S promoter with a duplicated enhancer region
   1478..2089    +  CDS            CP: CAPSD_TRVPP - Experimental evidence at protein level: Swiss-Prot protein existence level 1. Capsid protein self-assembles to form rod-shaped virions about 22 nm in diameter with a central canal enclosing the viral genomic RNA. From Tobacco rattle virus (isolate PpK20) (TRV).
   2475..2550    +  misc_RNA       gRNA scaffold: guide RNA scaffold for the Streptococcus pyogenes CRISPR/Cas9 system
   2554..2627    +  ncRNA          tRNA: Accession: RF00005 - tRNA
   2993..3032    +  ncRNA          TLS-PK6: Accession: RF01101 - Pseudoknot of tRNA-like structure
   3028..3083    +  ncRNA          Hammerhead 3: Accession: RF00008 - Hammerhead ribozyme (type III)
   3093..3111    +  CDS            9xHis (fragment): 9xHis affinity tag
   3146..3398    +  terminator     NOS terminator: nopaline synthase terminator and poly(A) signal
   3420..3444    +  misc_feature   RB T-DNA repeat: right border repeat from nopaline C58 T-DNA
   3784..4185    +  CDS            Y4CG_SINFN (fragment): Protein inferred from homology: Swiss-Prot protein existence level 3. From Sinorhizobium fredii (strain NBRC 101917 / NGR234).
   4745..5374    +  CDS            pVS1 StaA: stability protein from the Pseudomonas plasmid pVS1 (Heeb et al., 2000)
   5803..6876    +  CDS            pVS1 RepA: replication protein from the Pseudomonas plasmid pVS1 (Heeb et al., 2000)
   6942..7136    +  rep_origin     pVS1 oriV: origin of replication for the Pseudomonas plasmid pVS1 (Heeb et al., 2000)
   7339..7378    +  CDS            rop (fragment): Rop protein, which maintains plasmids at low copy number; rop
   7480..7620    +  misc_feature   bom: basis of mobility region from pBR322
   7806..8394    -  rep_origin     ori: high-copy-number ColE1/pMB1/pBR322/pUC origin of replication
   8502..8571    -  ncRNA          RNA-OUT: Accession: RF00240 - RNA-OUT
   9528..10322   -  CDS            KanR: aminoglycoside phosphotransferase; aphA-3; confers resistance to kanamycin
