[The description below was written by a language model from this plasmid's Addgene catalogue record and pLannotate feature annotations shown in this document.]
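Description:
pEE771 is a binary plant-expression plasmid, built on the pEE083 backbone, whose T-DNA carries a cDNA copy of Tobacco rattle virus RNA2 (TRV2) engineered to deliver a mobile single-guide RNA against the tomato (Solanum lycopersicum) phytoene desaturase gene, SlPDS. The backbone has the layout typical of Agrobacterium binary vectors. A ColE1/pMB1-type high-copy origin with the pBR322 bom region supports propagation in E. coli. The pVS1 oriV, together with RepA and the StaA stability protein, provides replication and maintenance in Agrobacterium. Selection in bacteria is by kanamycin through an aminoglycoside phosphotransferase (aphA-3) gene.

Between the nopaline-type left and right T-DNA borders, an enhanced CaMV 35S promoter with a duplicated enhancer drives transcription of the viral RNA, which includes the TRV coat protein coding sequence. Downstream, according to the catalogue entry, a PEBV (pea early browning virus) sub-genomic promoter expresses the guide. The annotated parts here are the S. pyogenes Cas9 gRNA scaffold followed directly by a tRNA element, which matches the depositor's note that mobility sequences from tRNA-Ile are fused to the guide to promote its movement within the plant. The viral 3′ end is marked by a tRNA-like structure pseudoknot. A hammerhead ribozyme follows it, presumably to trim the transcript to an authentic viral terminus, and a NOS terminator closes the cassette.

No Cas9 gene is annotated, so the nuclease must be supplied separately, as must the TRV RNA1 component needed for infection. The associated work concerns heritable gene editing in tomato through viral delivery of guide RNAs. SlPDS is a convenient target because its disruption typically produces a visible photobleached phenotype.
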