Addgene plasmid #231159: pEE771
Purpose: T-DNA encoding TRV2 with mobile gRNA targeting SlPDS
Depositing lab: Daniel Voytas. Depositing organization: University of Minnesota. Publication: Heritable gene editing in tomato through viral delivery of isopentenyl transferase and single-guide RNAs to latent axillary meristematic cells. Liu D, Ellison EE, Myers EA, Donahue LI, Xuan S, Swanson R, Qi S, Prichard LE, Starker CG, Voytas DF. Proc Natl Acad Sci U S A. 2024 Sep 24;121(39):e2406486121. doi: 10.1073/pnas.2406486121. Epub 2024 Sep 16. PubMed 39284063.
Backbone
  Vector backbone: pEE083
  Vector type: Plant Expression
Growth in bacteria
  Bacterial resistance: Kanamycin, 50 μg/mL
  Growth temperature: 37°C
  Growth strain: DH5alpha
  Copy number: High Copy
Gene/Insert
  Gene/Insert name: mobile gRNA targeting SlPDS
  gRNA/shRNA sequence: GGACTCTTGCCAGCAATGCT
  Species: Solanum lycopersicum
  Promoter: PEBV sub-genomic
  Cloning method: Restriction Enzyme; 5′ cloning site unknown (unknown if destroyed)
Terms and licenses: Academic/Nonprofit Terms; Industry Terms: Not Available to Industry
Depositor comments: also contains mobile sequences from tRNAIleu
How to cite: pEE771 was a gift from Daniel Voytas (Addgene plasmid # 231159 ; http://n2t.net/addgene:231159 ; RRID:Addgene_231159)
